>Addgene plasmid #148786 | pnEA-NpM-HsNot4_275-575-del377-424-GB1His6_AG | depositor full sequence | sequence record 291234 | Full Sequence
TTCTTGAAGACGAAAGGGCCTCGTGATACGCCTATTTTTATAGGTTAATGTCATGATAATAATGGTTTCT
TAGACGTCAGGTGGCACTTTTCGGGGAAATGTGCGCGGAACCCCTATTTGTTTATTTTTCTAAATACATT
CAAATATGTATCCGCTCATGAGACAATAACCCTGATAAATGCTTCAATAATATTGAAAAAGGAAGAGTAT
GAGTATTCAACATTTCCGTGTCGCCCTTATTCCCTTTTTTGCGGCATTTTGCCTTCCTGTTTTTGCTCAC
CCAGAAACGCTGGTGAAAGTAAAAGATGCTGAAGATCAGTTGGGTGCACGAGTGGGTTACATCGAACTGG
ATCTCAACAGCGGTAAGATCCTTGAGAGTTTTCGCCCCGAAGAACGTTTTCCAATGATGAGCACTTTTAA
AGTTCTGCTATGTGGCGCGGTATTATCCCGTGTTGACGCCGGGCAAGAGCAACTCGGTCGCCGCATACAC
TATTCTCAGAATGACTTGGTTGAGTACTCACCAGTCACAGAAAAGCATCTTACGGATGGCATGACAGTAA
GAGAATTATGCAGTGCTGCCATAACCATGAGTGATAACACTGCGGCCAACTTACTTCTGACAACGATCGG
AGGACCGAAGGAGCTAACCGCTTTTTTGCACAACATGGGGGATCATGTAACTCGCCTTGATCGTTGGGAA
CCGGAGCTGAATGAAGCCATACCAAACGACGAGCGTGACACCACGATGCCTGCAGCAATGGCAACAACGT
TGCGCAAACTATTAACTGGCGAACTACTTACTCTAGCTTCCCGGCAACAATTAATAGACTGGATGGAGGC
GGATAAAGTTGCAGGACCACTTCTGCGCTCGGCCCTTCCGGCTGGCTGGTTTATTGCTGATAAATCTGGA
GCCGGTGAGCGTGGGTCTCGCGGTATCATTGCAGCACTGGGGCCAGATGGTAAGCCCTCCCGTATCGTAG
TTATCTACACGACGGGGAGTCAGGCAACTATGGATGAACGAAATAGACAGATCGCTGAGATAGGTGCCTC
ACTGATTAAGCATTGGTAACTGTCAGACCAAGTTTACTCATATATACTTTAGATTGATTTAAAACTTCAT
TTTTAATTTAAAAGGATCTAGGTGAAGATCCTTTTTGATAATCTCATGACCAAAATCCCTTAACGTGAGT
TTTCGTTCCACTGAGCGTCAGACCCCGTAGAAAAGATCAAAGGATCTTCTTGAGATCCTTTTTTTCTGCG
CGTAATCTGCTGCTTGCAAACAAAAAAACCACCGCTACCAGCGGTGGTTTGTTTGCCGGATCAAGAGCTA
CCAACTCTTTTTCCGAAGGTAACTGGCTTCAGCAGAGCGCAGATACCAAATACTGTCCTTCTAGTGTAGC
CGTAGTTAGGCCACCACTTCAAGAACTCTGTAGCACCGCCTACATACCTCGCTCTGCTAATCCTGTTACC
AGTGGCTGCTGCCAGTGGCGATAAGTCGTGTCTTACCGGGTTGGACTCAAGACGATAGTTACCGGATAAG
GCGCAGCGGTCGGGCTGAACGGGGGGTTCGTGCACACAGCCCAGCTTGGAGCGAACGACCTACACCGAAC
TGAGATACCTACAGCGTGAGCTATGAGAAAGCGCCACGCTTCCCGAAGGGAGAAAGGCGGACAGGTATCC
GGTAAGCGGCAGGGTCGGAACAGGAGAGCGCACGAGGGAGCTTCCAGGGGGAAACGCCTGGTATCTTTAT
AGTCCTGTCGGGTTTCGCCACCTCTGACTTGAGCGTCGATTTTTGTGATGCTCGTCAGGGGGGCGGAGCC
TATGGAAAAACGCCAGCAACGCGGCCTTTTTACGGTTCCTGGCCTTTTGCTGGCCTTTTGCTCACATGTT
CTTTCCTGCGTTATCCCCTGATTCTGTGGATAACCGTATTACCGCCTTTGAGTGAGCTGATACCGCTCGC
CGCAGCCGAACGACCGAGCGCAGCGAGTCAGTGAGCGAGGAAGCGGAAGAGCGCCTGATGCGGTATTTTC
TCCTTACGCATCTGTGCGGTATTTCACACCGCATATATGGTGCACTCTCAGTACAATCTGCTCTGATGCC
GCATAGTTAAGCCAGTATACACTCCGCTATCGCTACGTGACTGGGTCATGGCTGCGCCCCGACACCCGCC
AACACCCGCTGACGCGCCCTGACGGGCTTGTCTGCTCCCGGCATCCGCTTACAGACAAGCTGTGACCGTC
TCCGGGAGCTGCATGTGTCAGAGGTTTTCACCGTCATCACCGAAACGCGCGAGGCAGCTGCGGTAAAGCT
CATCAGCGTGGTCGTGAAGCGATTCACAGATGTCTGCCTGTTCATCCGCGTCCAGCTCGTTGAGTTTCTC
CAGAAGCGTTAATGTCTGGCTTCTGATAAAGCGGGCCATGTTAAGGGCGGTTTTTTCCTGTTTGGTCACT
GATGCCTCCGTGTAAGGGGGATTTCTGTTCATGGGGGTAATGATACCGATGAAACGAGAGAGGATGCTCA
CGATACGGGTTACTGATGATGAACATGCCCGGTTACTGGAACGTTGTGAGGGTAAACAACTGGCGGTATG
GATGCGGCGGGACCAGAGAAAAATCACTCAGGGTCAATGCCAGCGCTTCGTTAATACAGATGTAGGTGTT
CCACAGGGTAGCCAGCAGCATCCTGCGATGCAGATCCGGAACATAATGGTGCAGGGCGCTGACTTCCGCG
TTTCCAGACTTTACGAAACACGGAAACCGAAGACCATTCATGTTGTTGCTCAGGTCGCAGACGTTTTGCA
GCAGCAGTCGCTTCACGTTCGCTCGCGTATCGGTGATTCATTCTGCTAACCAGTAAGGCAACCCCGCCAG
CCTAGCCGGGTCCTCAACGACAGGAGCACGATCATGCGCACCCGTGGCCAGGACCCAACGCTGCCCGAGA
TGCGCCGCGTGCGGCTGCTGGAGATGGCGGACGCGATGGATATGTTCTGCCAAGGGTTGGTTTGCGCATT
CACAGTTCTCCGCAAGAATTGATTGGCTCCAATTCTTGGAGTGGTGAATCCGTTAGCGAGGTGCCGCCGG
CTTCCATTCAGGTCGAGGTGGCCCGGCTCCATGCACCGCGACGCAACGCGGGGAGGCAGACAAGGTATAG
GGCGGCGCCTACAATCCATGCCAACCCGTTCCATGTGCTCGCCGAGGCGGCATAAATCGCCGTGACGATC
AGCGGTCCAGTGATCGAAGTTAGGCTGGTAAGAGCCGCGAGCGATCCTTGAAGCTGTCCCTGATGGTCGT
CATCTACCTGCCTGGACAGCATGGCCTGCAACGCGGGCATCCCGATGCCGCCGGAAGCGAGAAGAATCAT
AATGGGGAAGGCCATCCAGCCTCGCGTCGCGAACGCCAGCAAGACGTAGCCCAGCGCGTCGGCCGCCATG
CCGGCGATAATGGCCTGCTTCTCGCCGAAACGTTTGGTGGCGGGACCAGTGACGAAGGCTTGAGCGAGGG
CGTGCAAGATTCCGAATACCGCAAGCGACAGGCCGATCATCGTCGCGCTCCAGCGAAAGCGGTCCTCGCC
GAAAATGACCCAGAGCGCTGCCGGCACCTGTCCTACGAGTTGCATGATAAAGAAGACAGTCATAAGTGCG
GCGACGATAGTCATGCCCCGCGCCCACCGGAAGGAGCTGACTGGGTTGAAGGCTCTCAAGGGCATCGGTC
GAGATCCCGGTGCCTAATGAGTGAGCTAACTTACATTAATTGCGTTGCGCTCACTGCCCGCTTTCCAGTC
GGGAAACCTGTCGTGCCAGCTGCATTAATGAATCGGCCAACGCGCGGGGAGAGGCGGTTTGCGTATTGGG
CGCCAGGGTGGTTTTTCTTTTCACCAGTGAGACGGGCAACAGCTGATTGCCCTTCACCGCCTGGCCCTGA
GAGAGTTGCAGCAAGCGGTCCACGCTGGTTTGCCCCAGCAGGCGAAAATCCTGTTTGATGGTGGTTAACG
GCGGGATATAACATGAGCTGTCTTCGGTATCGTCGTATCCCACTACCGAGATATCCGCACCAACGCGCAG
CCCGGACTCGGTAATGGCGCGCATTGCGCCCAGCGCCATCTGATCGTTGGCAACCAGCATCGCAGTGGGA
ACGATGCCCTCATTCAGCATTTGCATGGTTTGTTGAAAACCGGACATGGCACTCCAGTCGCCTTCCCGTT
CCGCTATCGGCTGAATTTGATTGCGAGTGAGATATTTATGCCAGCCAGCCAGACGCAGACGCGCCGAGAC
AGAACTTAATGGGCCCGCTAACAGCGCGATTTGCTGGTGACCCAATGCGACCAGATGCTCCACGCCCAGT
CGCGTACCGTCTTCATGGGAGAAAATAATACTGTTGATGGGTGTCTGGTCAGAGACATCAAGAAATAACG
CCGGAACATTAGTGCAGGCAGCTTCCACAGCAATGGCATCCTGGTCATCCAGCGGATAGTTAATGATCAG
CCCACTGACGCGTTGCGCGAGAAGATTGTGCACCGCCGCTTTACAGGCTTCGACGCCGCTTCGTTCTACC
ATCGACACCACCACGCTGGCACCCAGTTGATCGGCGCGAGATTTAATCGCCGCGACAATTTGCGACGGCG
CGTGCAGGGCCAGACTGGAGGTGGCAACGCCAATCAGCAACGACTGTTTGCCCGCCAGTTGTTGTGCCAC
GCGGTTGGGAATGTAATTCAGCTCCGCCATCGCCGCTTCCACTTTTTCCCGCGTTTTCGCAGAAACGTGG
CTGGCCTGGTTCACCACGCGGGAAACGGTCTGATAAGAGACACCGGCATACTCTGCGACATCGTATAACG
TTACTGGTTTCACATTCACCACCCTGAATTGACTCTCTTCCGGGCGCTATCATGCCATACCGCGAAAGGT
TTTGCGCCATTCGATGGTGTCCGGGATCTCGACGCTCTCCCTTATGCGACTCCTGCATTAGGAAGCAGCC
CAGTAGTAGGTTGAGGCCGTTGAGCACCGCCGCCGCAAGGAATGGTGCATGCAAGGAGATGGCGCCCAAC
AGTCCCCCGGCCACGGGGCCTGCCACCATACCCACGCCGAAACAAGCGCTCATGAGCCCGAAGTGGCGAG
CCCGATCTTCCCCATCGGTGATGTCGGCGATATAGGCGCCAGCAACCGCACCTGTGGCGCCGGTGATGCC
GGCCACGATGCGTCCGGCGTAGAGGATCGAGATCTCGATCCCGCGAAATTAATACGACTCACTATAGGGG
AATTGTGAGCGGATAACAATTCCCCACTAGTAATAATTTTGTTTAACTTTAAGAAGGAGATATACCATGG
AAACTGAAGAAGGTAAACTGGTAATCTGGATTAACGGCGATAAAGGCTATAACGGTCTCGCTGAAGTCGG
TAAGAAATTCGAGAAAGATACCGGAATTAAAGTCACCGTTGAGCATCCGGATAAACTGGAAGAGAAATTC
CCACAGGTTGCGGCAACTGGCGATGGCCCTGACATTATCTTCTGGGCACACGACCGCTTTGGTGGCTACG
CTCAATCTGGCCTGTTGGCTGAAATCACCCCGGACAAAGCGTTCCAGGACAAGCTGTATCCGTTTACCTG
GGATGCCGTACGTTACAACGGCAAGCTGATTGCTTACCCGATCGCTGTTGAAGCGTTATCGCTGATTTAT
AACAAAGACCTGCTGCCGAACCCGCCAAAAACCTGGGAAGAGATCCCGGCGCTGGATAAAGAACTGAAAG
CGAAAGGTAAGAGCGCCCTGATGTTCAACCTGCAAGAACCGTACTTCACCTGGCCGCTGATTGCTGCTGA
CGGGGGTTATGCGTTCAAGTATGAAAACGGCAAGTACGACATTAAAGACGTGGGCGTGGATAACGCTGGC
GCGAAAGCGGGTCTGACCTTCCTGGTTGACCTGATTAAAAACAAACACATGAATGCAGACACCGATTACT
CCATCGCAGAAGCTGCCTTTAATAAAGGCGAAACAGCGATGACCATCAACGGCCCGTGGGCATGGTCCAA
CATCGACACCAGCAAAGTGAATTATGGTGTAACGGTACTGCCGACCTTCAAGGGTCAACCATCCAAACCG
TTCGTTGGCGTGCTGAGCGCAGGTATTAACGCCGCCAGTCCGAACAAAGAGCTGGCAAAAGAGTTCCTCG
AAAACTATCTGCTGACTGATGAAGGTCTGGAAGCGGTTAATAAAGACAAACCGCTGGGTGCCGTAGCGCT
GAAGTCTTACGAGGAAGAGTTGGCGAAAGATCCACGTATTGCCGCCACGATGGAAAACGCCCAGAAAGGT
GAAATCATGCCGAACATCCCGCAGATGTCCGCTTTCTGGTATGCCGTGCGTACTGCGGTGATCAACGCCG
CCAGCGGTCGTCAGACTGTCGATGAAGCCCTTAAAGACGCGCAGACTGGTACCGGCAGCGGCCTGGAAGT
TCTGTTCCAGGGGCCCCATATGCTCGAGCCCATTGACAAACCTTCAGATTCTCTCAGTATAGGGAACGGT
GATAATTCCCAGCAGATATCTAACAGTGATACGCCTTCACCACCACCTGGTTTGTCAAAATCCAATCCAG
TCATCCCCATCAGTTCATCCAATCACAGTGCACGGTCCCCTTTTGAAGGGGCAGTAACAGAGTCACAGTC
GTTATTCTCAGACAATTTTCGCCATCCCAACCCTATCCCAAGTGGGCTTCCTCCTTTCCCCAGCTCCCCA
CAGACATCCAGTGACTGGCCTACAGCACCAGAACCACAGAGCCTCTTCACATCAGTTCAAGACCAACCTT
CCCTTTCGCCCACATCTCTTCAGAACTCCTCTTCACACACTACAACCGCCAAAGGTCCAGGCTCTGGATT
CCTGCATCCTGCTGCAGCTACAAATGCCAATTCTCTCAATAGTACCTTTTCAGTCTTGCCCCAGAGGTTC
CCTCAATTTCAGCAGCACCGAGCGGTTTATAATTCATTCAGTTTTCCAGGCCAGGCAGCCCGCTATCCTT
GGATGGCCTTTCCACGCAATAGCATCATGCACTTGAACCACACAGCAAACCCCACCTCAAATAGTAATTT
CTTGGACTTGAATCTCCCGCCACAGCACAACACAGGTCTGGGAGGGATCCCTGTAGCAGGGGAAGAAGAG
GTGAAGGTTTCGACCATGCCACTGTCAACCTCTTCCCATTCATTACAACAAGGACAGCAGCCTACAAGTC
TCCACACTACTGTGGCCGCTAGCGGCATGCAGTACAAACTTATCCTGAACGGTAAAACCCTGAAAGGTGA
AACCACCACCGAAGCTGTTGACGCTGCTACCGCGGAAAAAGTTTTCAAACAGTACGCTAACGACAACGGT
GTTGACGGTGAATGGACCTACGACGACGCTACCAAAACCTACACCGTAACGGAAGGTCATCATCACCATC
ACCACTAAGTTGGCTGCTGCCACCCGCTGAGCAATAACTAGCATAACCCCTTGGGGCCTCTAAACGGGTC
TTGAGGGGTTTTTTGCTGAAAGGAGGAACTATATCCGGATATCCCGCAAGAGGCCCGGCAGTACCGGCAT
AACCAAGCCTATGCCTACAGCATCCAGGGTGACGGTGCCGAGGATGACGATGAGCGCATTGTTAGATTTC
ATACACGGTGCCTGACTGCGTTAGCAATTTAACTGTGATAAACTACCGCATTAAAGCTTATCGATGATAA
GCTGTCAAACATGAGAA
Features (pLannotate 1.2.2; 21 found; start..end, strand, type, name):
    104..208     +  promoter       AmpR promoter: bla
    209..1069    +  CDS            AmpR: β-lactamase; bla; confers resistance to ampicillin, carbenicillin, and related antibiotics
   1240..1828    +  rep_origin     ori: high-copy-number ColE1/pMB1/pBR322/pUC origin of replication
   2014..2156    -  misc_feature   bom: basis of mobility region from pBR322
   2258..2449    -  CDS            rop: Rop protein, which maintains plasmids at low copy number; rop
   2466..2846    +  CDS            YPB1_ECOLX: Protein predicted: Swiss-Prot protein existence level 4. From Escherichia coli.
   3088..3712    -  CDS            TcR (fragment): tetracycline efflux protein; tet; confers resistance to tetracycline
   3727..3748    -  protein_bind   CAP binding site: CAP binding activates transcription in the presence of cAMP. E. coli catabolite activator protein
   3761..4843    -  CDS            lacI: lac repressor; lacI; The lac repressor binds to the lac operator to inhibit transcription in E. coli. This inhibition can be relieved by adding lactose or isopropyl-β-D-thiogalactopyranoside (IPTG).
   4844..4921    -  promoter       lacI promoter: lacI
   4929..5208    -  CDS            TcR (fragment): tetracycline efflux protein; tet; confers resistance to tetracycline
   5230..5248    +  promoter       T7 promoter: promoter for bacteriophage T7 RNA polymerase
   5249..5273    +  protein_bind   lac operator: The lac repressor binds to the lac operator to inhibit transcription in E. coli. This inhibition can be relieved by adding lactose or isopropyl-β-D-thiogalactopyranoside (IPTG). lac repressor encoded by lacI
   5288..5310    +  RBS            RBS: efficient ribosome binding site from bacteriophage T7 gene 10 (Olins and Rangwala, 1989)
   5321..6417    +  CDS            MBP (fragment): maltose binding protein from E. coli; malE (mutated); This version of the gene does not encode a signal sequence, so MBP will remain in the cytosol.
   6469..7227    +  CDS            CNOT4 (fragment): CNOT4_HUMAN - Also known as NOT4. Experimental evidence at protein level: Swiss-Prot protein existence level 1. Has E3 ubiquitin ligase activity, promoting ubiquitination and degradation of target proteins (PubMed:11823428, PubMed:22159038, PubMed:26575292). Involved in activation of the JAK/STAT pathway (PubMed:11823428, PubMed:22159038). Catalyzes ubiquitination of methylated RBM15 (PubMed:26575292). Plays a role in quality control of translation of mitochondrial outer membrane-localized mRNA (PubMed:29861391). As part of the PINK1-regulated signaling, upon mitochondria damage, ubiquitinates
   7243..7400    +  CDS            GB1 (fragment): B1 domain of Streptococcal protein G effective as a solubilizing fusion partner (Cheng and Patel, 2004)
   7428..7444    +  CDS            SET1 (fragment): solubility-enhancement tag derived from T7 phage gene 10B
   7458..7505    +  terminator     T7 terminator: transcription terminator for bacteriophage T7 RNA polymerase
   7528..7632    -  CDS            TcR (fragment): tetracycline efflux protein; tet; confers resistance to tetracycline
   7680..7708    -  promoter       tet promoter: E. coli promoter for tetracycline efflux protein gene
