[The description below was written by a language model from this plasmid's Addgene catalogue record and pLannotate feature annotations shown in this document.]
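Description:
pnEA-NpM-HsNot4_275-575-del377-424-GB1His6_AG is a 7.7 kb bacterial expression plasmid for producing a fragment of human CNOT4 (NOT4) in E. coli. The catalogue lists the backbone as unknown, but the annotated features show a pET-like, pBR322-derived architecture. It has a ColE1/pMB1-type origin accompanied by the bom region and the rop gene, consistent with the recorded low copy number. An ampicillin resistance gene (bla) with its own promoter provides selection. Several remnants of the tetracycline resistance gene and its promoter are present only as fragments and are presumably non-functional.

The expression cassette is driven by a T7 promoter followed by a lac operator and the phage T7 gene 10 ribosome binding site. A plasmid-borne lacI gene supplies repressor, so transcription depends on T7 RNA polymerase in the host and can be induced with IPTG. The open reading frame begins with a cytosolic maltose-binding protein lacking its signal sequence. This is followed by the CNOT4 segment, which the construct name describes as residues 275–575 with an internal deletion of residues 377–424, numbered according to isoform 1 as noted by the depositor. Next comes the B1 domain of streptococcal protein G (GB1), a solubility-enhancing partner. The name also indicates a C-terminal His6 tag, although the feature table does not annotate it explicitly; a very short match to a T7 gene 10B-derived solubility tag is called in that region instead. A T7 terminator closes the cassette.

The dual N- and C-terminal tagging suits soluble expression and affinity purification of this NOT4 fragment. The associated study concerns how a conserved CAF40-binding motif in metazoan NOT4 mediates association with the CCR4-NOT complex. The record does not state the specific role of the deletion variant. The depositor sequence may be theoretical rather than fully verified.
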