Addgene plasmid #148786: pnEA-NpM-HsNot4_275-575-del377-424-GB1His6_AG
Purpose: Bacterial Expression of HsNot4_275-575-del377-424
Depositing lab: Elisa Izaurralde. Depositing organization: Max Planck Institute for Developmental Biology. Publication: A conserved CAF40-binding motif in metazoan NOT4 mediates association with the CCR4-NOT complex. Keskeny C, Raisch T, Sgromo A, Igreja C, Bhandari D, Weichenrieder O, Izaurralde E. Genes Dev. 2019 Feb 1;33(3-4):236-252. doi: 10.1101/gad.320952.118. Epub 2019 Jan 28. PubMed 30692204.
Backbone
  Vector backbone: Unknown
  Vector type: Bacterial Expression
Growth in bacteria
  Bacterial resistance: Ampicillin, 100 μg/mL
  Growth temperature: 37°C
  Growth strain: DH5alpha
  Copy number: Low Copy
Gene/Insert
  Gene/Insert name: HsNot4_275-575-del377-424
  Species: H. sapiens (human)
  Entrez Gene: CNOT4 (a.k.a. CLONE243, NOT4, NOT4H)
  Cloning method: Unknown
Terms and licenses: Academic/Nonprofit Terms; Industry Terms: Not Available to Industry
Depositor comments: sequence given by variant 4 NCBI: NM_001190848.1 or Uniprot.: isoform 1 O95628-1 Plasmids from this collection were made available to the research community and donated after the lab closed. Please note that the sequence provided by the depositing laboratory may be theoretical/predicted or based on Sanger sequencing results. There may be discrepancies between sequencing results obtained by Addgene and the depositor sequence. If an Addgene verified sequence is not available, please contact before placing your order to request that our lab fully sequence the plasmid.
How to cite: pnEA-NpM-HsNot4_275-575-del377-424-GB1His6_AG was a gift from Elisa Izaurralde (Addgene plasmid # 148786 ; http://n2t.net/addgene:148786 ; RRID:Addgene_148786)
